Addgene plasmid #72754: pAWSV-1
Purpose: pBT264-[let-7a]
Depositing lab: Timothy Lu. Depositing organization: Massachusetts Institute of Technology. Publication: Massively parallel high-order combinatorial genetics in human cells. Wong AS, Choi GC, Cheng AA, Purcell O, Lu TK. Nat Biotechnol. 2015 Sep;33(9):952-61. doi: 10.1038/nbt.3326. Epub 2015 Aug 17. PubMed 26280411.
Backbone
  Vector backbone: pBT264
Growth in bacteria
  Bacterial resistance: Ampicillin, 100 μg/mL
  Growth temperature: 37°C
  Growth strain: DH5alpha
  Copy number: Unknown
Gene/Insert
  Gene/Insert name: [let-7a]
Terms and licenses: Academic/Nonprofit Terms; Industry Terms: Not Available to Industry
How to cite: pAWSV-1 was a gift from Timothy Lu (Addgene plasmid # 72754 ; http://n2t.net/addgene:72754 ; RRID:Addgene_72754)
