[The description below was written by a language model from this plasmid's Addgene catalogue record and pLannotate feature annotations shown in this document.]
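Description:
pAWSV-1 is a 4,520 bp plasmid built on the pBT264 backbone and carrying a let-7a microRNA insert; the record summarises it simply as pBT264-[let-7a]. It is propagated in E. coli through a high-copy ColE1/pUC-type origin and selected with ampicillin via the β-lactamase gene and its native promoter. An f1 phage origin is also present, which in principle allows production of single-stranded DNA. The remaining bacterial elements are typical of a phagemid-style cloning vector: a lacI fragment, CAP binding site, lac promoter and operator, and a lacZα fragment. T3 and T7 phage promoters flank the cloning region and point toward it.

The payload sits between the T3 and T7 promoters. The feature table identifies a let-7 microRNA precursor of about 80 nt, followed a few hundred bases downstream by an SV40 polyadenylation signal. That arrangement suggests the precursor is embedded in a longer transcript intended for processing in mammalian cells. However, roughly 780 bp between the T3 promoter and the let-7 hairpin is unannotated, and neither the catalogue fields nor the feature table names a mammalian promoter, so the element driving expression is not stated. No reporter, tag or mammalian selection marker is annotated either.

The plasmid was deposited with a study on massively parallel, high-order combinatorial genetics in human cells. This association, together with the bracketed insert name, is consistent with a single-element storage or building-block vector from which a microRNA expression unit is taken to assemble multi-element combinations. The record does not spell out this role or describe any assembly sites.
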