Features (pLannotate 1.2.2; 13 found; start..end, strand, type, name):
     21..125     +  promoter       AmpR promoter: bla
    126..986     +  CDS            AmpR: β-lactamase; bla; confers resistance to ampicillin, carbenicillin, and related antibiotics
   1157..1745    +  rep_origin     ori: high-copy-number ColE1/pMB1/pBR322/pUC origin of replication
   1928..2020    +  CDS            lacI (fragment): lac repressor; lacI; The lac repressor binds to the lac operator to inhibit transcription in E. coli. This inhibition can be relieved by adding lactose or isopropyl-β-D-thiogalactopyranoside (IPTG).
   2033..2054    +  protein_bind   CAP binding site: CAP binding activates transcription in the presence of cAMP. E. coli catabolite activator protein
   2069..2099    +  promoter       lac promoter: promoter for the E. coli lac operon
   2107..2123    +  protein_bind   lac operator: The lac repressor binds to the lac operator to inhibit transcription in E. coli. This inhibition can be relieved by adding lactose or isopropyl-β-D-thiogalactopyranoside (IPTG). lac repressor encoded by lacI
   2168..2186    +  promoter       T3 promoter: promoter for bacteriophage T3 RNA polymerase
   2966..3047    +  ncRNA          let-7: Accession: RF00027 - let-7 microRNA precursor
   3265..3346    +  polyA_signal   SV40 poly(A) signal: SV40 polyadenylation signal
   3877..3895    -  promoter       T7 promoter: promoter for bacteriophage T7 RNA polymerase
   3898..4055    +  CDS            lacZα (fragment): LacZα fragment of β-galactosidase; lacZ fragment
   4060..4488    +  rep_origin     f1 ori (sequence partly withheld): f1 bacteriophage origin of replication; arrow indicates direction of (+) strand synthesis
>Addgene plasmid #72754 | pAWSV-1 | depositor full sequence | sequence record 133537 | pAWSV-1 sequence 4520 bps
GCACTTTTCGGGGAAATGTGCGCGGAACCCCTATTTGTTTATTTTTCTAAATACATTCAAATATGTATCC
GCTCATGAGACAATAACCCTGATAAATGCTTCAATAATATTGAAAAAGGAAGAGTATGAGTATTCAACAT
TTCCGTGTCGCCCTTATTCCCTTTTTTGCGGCATTTTGCCTTCCTGTTTTTGCTCACCCAGAAACGCTGG
TGAAAGTAAAAGATGCTGAAGATCAGTTGGGTGCACGAGTGGGTTACATCGAACTGGATCTCAACAGCGG
TAAGATCCTTGAGAGTTTTCGCCCCGAAGAACGTTTTCCAATGATGAGCACTTTTAAAGTTCTGCTATGT
GGCGCGGTATTATCCCGTATTGACGCCGGGCAAGAGCAACTCGGTCGCCGCATACACTATTCTCAGAATG
ACTTGGTTGAGTACTCACCAGTCACAGAAAAGCATCTTACGGATGGCATGACAGTAAGAGAATTATGCAG
TGCTGCCATAACCATGAGTGATAACACTGCGGCCAACTTACTTCTGACAACGATCGGAGGACCGAAGGAG
CTAACCGCTTTTTTGCACAACATGGGGGATCATGTAACTCGCCTTGATCGTTGGGAACCGGAGCTGAATG
AAGCCATACCAAACGACGAGCGTGACACCACGATGCCTGTAGCAATGGCAACAACGTTGCGCAAACTATT
AACTGGCGAACTACTTACTCTAGCTTCCCGGCAACAATTAATAGACTGGATGGAGGCGGATAAAGTTGCA
GGACCACTTCTGCGCTCGGCCCTTCCGGCTGGCTGGTTTATTGCTGATAAATCTGGAGCCGGTGAGCGTG
GGTCTCGCGGTATCATTGCAGCACTGGGGCCAGATGGTAAGCCCTCCCGTATCGTAGTTATCTACACGAC
GGGGAGTCAGGCAACTATGGATGAACGAAATAGACAGATCGCTGAGATAGGTGCCTCACTGATTAAGCAT
TGGTAACTGTCAGACCAAGTTTACTCATATATACTTTAGATTGATTTAAAACTTCATTTTTAATTTAAAA
GGATCTAGGTGAAGATCCTTTTTGATAATCTCATGACCAAAATCCCTTAACGTGAGTTTTCGTTCCACTG
AGCGTCAGACCCCGTAGAAAAGATCAAAGGATCTTCTTGAGATCCTTTTTTTCTGCGCGTAATCTGCTGC
TTGCAAACAAAAAAACCACCGCTACCAGCGGTGGTTTGTTTGCCGGATCAAGAGCTACCAACTCTTTTTC
CGAAGGTAACTGGCTTCAGCAGAGCGCAGATACCAAATACTGTCCTTCTAGTGTAGCCGTAGTTAGGCCA
CCACTTCAAGAACTCTGTAGCACCGCCTACATACCTCGCTCTGCTAATCCTGTTACCAGTGGCTGCTGCC
AGTGGCGATAAGTCGTGTCTTACCGGGTTGGACTCAAGACGATAGTTACCGGATAAGGCGCAGCGGTCGG
GCTGAACGGGGGGTTCGTGCACACAGCCCAGCTTGGAGCGAACGACCTACACCGAACTGAGATACCTACA
GCGTGAGCTATGAGAAAGCGCCACGCTTCCCGAAGGGAGAAAGGCGGACAGGTATCCGGTAAGCGGCAGG
GTCGGAACAGGAGAGCGCACGAGGGAGCTTCCAGGGGGAAACGCCTGGTATCTTTATAGTCCTGTCGGGT
TTCGCCACCTCTGACTTGAGCGTCGATTTTTGTGATGCTCGTCAGGGGGGCGGAGCCTATGGAAAAACGC
CAGCAACGCGGCCTTTTTACGGTTCCTGGCCTTTTGCTGGCCTTTTGCTCACATGTTCTTTCCTGCGTTA
TCCCCTGATTCTGTGGATAACCGTATTACCGCCTTTGAGTGAGCTGATACCGCTCGCCGCAGCCGAACGA
CCGAGCGCAGCGAGTCAGTGAGCGAGGAAGCGGAAGAGCGCCCAATACGCAAACCGCCTCTCCCCGCGCG
TTGGCCGATTCATTAATGCAGCTGGCACGACAGGTTTCCCGACTGGAAAGCGGGCAGTGAGCGCAACGCA
ATTAATGTGAGTTAGCTCACTCATTAGGCACCCCAGGCTTTACACTTTATGCTTCCGGCTCGTATGTTGT
GTGGAATTGTGAGCGGATAACAATTTCACACAGGAAACAGCTATGACCATGATTACGCCAAGCTCGAAAT
TAACCCTCACTAAAGGGAACAAAAGCTGGAGCTGATTTAAATGGGGACAGCCCCCCCCCAAAGCCCCCAG
GGATGTAATTACGTCCCTCCCCCGCTAGGGGGCAGCAGCGAGCCGCCCGGGGCTCCGCTCCGGTCCGGCG
CTCCCCCCGCATCCCCGAGCCGGCAGCGTGCGGGGACAGCCCGGGCACGGGGAAGGTGGCACGGGATCGC
TTTCCTCTGAACGCTTCTCGCTGCTCTTTGAGCCTGCAGACACCTGGGGGGATACGGGGAAAAAGCTTTA
GGCTGAGTGCACGGGGACAGCCCCCCCCCAAAGCCCCCAGGGATGTAATTACGTCCCTCCCCCGCTAGGG
GGCAGCAGCGAGCCGCCCGGGGCTCCGCTCCGGTCCGGCGCTCCCCCCGCATCCCCGAGCCGGCAGCGTG
CGGGGACAGCCCGGGCACGGGGAAGGTGGCACGGGATCGCTTTCCTCTGAACGCTTCTCGCTGCTCTTTG
AGCCTGCAGACACCTGGGGGGATACGGGGAAAAAGCTTTAGGCTGAAGATCTGGAGCGGATTCAGATAAC
CAAGCATTTAAAATACTATTAATGAAATACAGGAAATGAAACCACAGCATAGATTATGCATGTAGCCAAA
ATGTTCAGTTAAACTTCATTTTCAACGTAAGTGAATGAAAATGGTCTAATACTATTTTTCTTATCACTCA
CACAGGAAACCAGGATTACCGAGGAGGAAAAAAAGCCTTCCTGTGGTGCTCAACTGTGATTCCTTTTCAC
CATTCACCCTGGATGTTCTCTTCACTGTGGGATGAGGTAGTAGGTTGTATAGTTTTAGGGTCACACCCAC
CACTGGGAGATAACTATACAATCTACTGTCTTTCCTAACGTGATAGAAAAGTCTGCATCCAGGCGGTCTG
ATAGAAAGTCAGTTAACTAATTGTACAATATTTAAGATTAACTTGTCTTAAAGAGATGTAGTGCAGCATT
TGTTTATGGCCTGGAAATAAATTAATTTAGAGATAAAGTCTGTAGCAAGTACACTGGATGGGGGTGGGGA
AACCGGATCCGCAACGGAATTCAAACGCGACAATTGTTGTTGTTAACTTGTTTATTGCAGCTTATAATGG
TTACAAATAAAGCAATAGCATCACAAATTTCACAAATAAAGCATTTTTTTCACTGCCTCGAATCACTAGT
GGGGACAGCCCCCCCCCAAAGCCCCCAGGGATGTAATTACGTCCCTCCCCCGCTAGGGGGCAGCAGCGAG
CCGCCCGGGGCTCCGCTCCGGTCCGGCGCTCCCCCCGCATCCCCGAGCCGGCAGCGTGCGGGGACAGCCC
GGGCACGGGGAAGGTGGCACGGGATCGCTTTCCTCTGAACGCTTCTCGCTGCTCTTTGAGCCTGCAGACA
CCTGGGGGGATACGGGGAAAAAGCTTTAGGCTGAGTGCACGGGGACAGCCCCCCCCCAAAGCCCCCAGGG
ATGTAATTACGTCCCTCCCCCGCTAGGGGGCAGCAGCGAGCCGCCCGGGGCTCCGCTCCGGTCCGGCGCT
CCCCCCGCATCCCCGAGCCGGCAGCGTGCGGGGACAGCCCGGGCACGGGGAAGGTGGCACGGGATCGCTT
TCCTCTGAACGCTTCTCGCTGCTCTTTGAGCCTGCAGACACCTGGGGGGATACGGGGAAAAAGCTTTAGG
CTGAGGCGCGCCTGTACCCAATTCGCCCTATAGTGAGTCGTATTACAATTCACTGGCCGTCGTTTTACAA
CGTCGTGACTGGGAAAACCCTGGCGTTACCCAACTTAATCGCCTTGCAGCACATCCCCCTTTCGCCAGCT
GGCGTAATAGCGAAGAGGCCCGCACCGATCGCCCTTCCCAACAGTTGCGCAGCCTGAATGGCGAATGGG
[124 nt withheld, positions 4060-4183]
C
[91 nt withheld, positions 4185-4275]
A
[49 nt withheld, positions 4277-4325]
CCTTTGACGTTGGAGTCCACGTTCTTT
[37 nt withheld, positions 4353-4389]
ACCCTATCTCGGTCTATTCTTTTGATTTATAAGGGATTTTGCCGATTTCGGCCTATTGGTTAAAAAATGA
GCTGATTTAACAAAAATTTAACGCGAATTTTAACAAAATATTAACGCTTACAATTTAGGTG
