>Addgene plasmid #72754 | pAWSV-1 | addgene partial sequence | sequence record 136413 | SV40pA-R 5'-GAAATTTGTGATGCTATTGC-3'
GTTAACAACAACAATTGTCGCGTTTGAATTCCGTTGCGGATCCGGTTTCCCCACCCCCATCCAGTGTACT
TGCTACAGACTTTATCTCTAAATTAATTTATTTCCAGGCCATAAACAAATGCTGCACTACATCTCTTTAA
GACAAGTTAATCTTAAATATTGTACAATTAGTTAACTGACTTTCTATCAGACCGCCTGGATGCAGACTTT
TCTATCACGTTAGGAAAGACAGTAGATTGTATAGTTATCTCCCAGTGGTGGGTGTGACCCTAAAACTATA
CAACCTACTACCTCATCCCACAGTGAAGAGAACATCCAGGGTGAATGGTGAAAAGGAATCACAGTTGAGC
ACCACAGGAAGGCTTTTTTTCCTCCTCGGTAATCCTGGTTTCCTGTGTGAGTGATAAGAAAAATAGTATT
AGACCATTTTCATTCACTTACGTTGAAAATGAAGTTTAACTGAACATTTTGGCTACATGCATAATCTATG
CTGTGGTTTCATTTCCTGTATTTCATTAATAGTATTTTAAATGCTTGGTTATCTGAATCCGCTCCAGATC
TTCAGCCTAAAGCTTTTTCCCCGTATCCCCCCAGGTGTCTGCAGGCTCAAAGAGCAGCGAGAAGCGTTCA
GAGGAAAGCGATCCCGTGCCACCTTCCCCGTGCCCGGGCTGTCCCCGCACGCTGCCGGCTCGGGGATGCG
GGGGGAGCGCCGGACCGGAGCGGAGCCCCGGGCGGCTCGCTGCTGCCCCCTAGCGGGGGAGGGACGTAAT
TACATCCCTGGGGGCTTTGGGGGGGGGCTGTCCCCGTGCACTCAGCCTAAAGCTTTTTCCCCGTATCCCC
CC
