>Addgene plasmid #72754 | pAWSV-1 | addgene partial sequence | sequence record 136416 | M13-Rev 5'-CAGGAAACAGCTATGACC-3'
AAGCTGGAGCTGATTTAAATGGGGACAGCCCCCCCCCAAAGCCCCCAGGGATGTAATTACGTCCCTCCCC
CGCTAGGGGGCAGCAGCGAGCCGCCCGGGGCTCCGCTCCGGTCCGGCGCTCCCCCCGCATCCCCGAGCCG
GCAGCGTGCGGGGACAGCCCGGGCACGGGGAAGGTGGCACGGGATCGCTTTCCTCTGAACGCTTCTCGCT
GCTCTTTGAGCCTGCAGACACCTGGGGGGATACGGGGAAAAAGCTTTAGGCTGAGTGCACGGGGACAGCC
CCCCCCCAAAGCCCCCAGGGATGTAATTACGTCCCTCCCCCGCTAGGGGGCAGCAGCGAGCCGCCCGGGG
CTCCGCTCCGGTCCGGCGCTCCCCCCGCATCCCCGAGCCGGCAGCGTGCGGGGACAGCCCGGGCACGGGG
AAGGTGGCACGGGATCGCTTTCCTCTGAACGCTTCTCGCTGCTCTTTGAGCCTGCAGACACCTGGGGGGA
TACGGGGAAAAAGCTTTAGGCTGAAGATCTGGAGCGGATTCAGATAACCAAGCATTTAAAATACTATTAA
TGAAATACAGGAAATGAAACCACAGCATAGATTATGCATGTAGCCAAAATGTTCAGTTAAACTTCATTTT
CAACGTAAGTGAATGAAAATGGTCTAATACTATTTTTCTTATCACTCACACAGGAAACCAGGATTACCGA
GGAGGAAAAA
